Addgene plasmid #230089: pLenti-HA-L2HGDH(opt)-FLAG
Purpose: expressing human L2HGDH
Depositing lab: Xingguo Zhu. Depositing organization: Augusta University. Publication: Transsulfuration pathway activation attenuates oxidative stress and ferroptosis in sickle primary erythroblasts and transgenic mice. Xi C, Pang J, Xue W, Cui Y, Jiang N, Zhi W, Shi H, Horuzsko A, Pace BS, Zhu X. Commun Biol. 2025 Jan 6;8(1):15. doi: 10.1038/s42003-024-07424-7. PubMed 39762627.
Backbone
  Vector backbone: pCDH-CMV-Nluc-P2A-copGFP-T2A-Puro
  Backbone manufacturer: Addgene
  Backbone size w/o insert (bp): 8220
  Vector type: Mammalian Expression, Lentiviral
  Selectable markers: Puromycin
Growth in bacteria
  Bacterial resistance: Ampicillin, 100 μg/mL
  Growth temperature: 37°C
  Growth strain: NEB Stable
  Copy number: High Copy
Gene/Insert
  Gene/Insert name: L2HGDH
  Species: H. sapiens (human)
  Insert size (bp): 1427
  Mutation: Multiple wobble mutations
  Entrez Gene: L2HGDH (a.k.a. DURANIN, FLJ12618, C14orf160)
  Promoter: CMV
  Tag / fusion protein: HA (N terminal on insert); FLAG (C terminal on insert)
  Cloning method: Gene Synthesis
  Sequencing primers: 5′ common; 3′ CTTCCTCTGCCCTCTCCACT
Terms and licenses: Academic/Nonprofit Terms; Industry Terms: Not Available to Industry
Depositor comments: codon-optomized, 5' Cloning Site: EcoRV (not destroyed), 3' Cloning Site: XhoI (not destroyed)
How to cite: pLenti-HA-L2HGDH(opt)-FLAG was a gift from Xingguo Zhu (Addgene plasmid # 230089 ; http://n2t.net/addgene:230089 ; RRID:Addgene_230089)
