[The description below was written by a language model from this plasmid's Addgene catalogue record and pLannotate feature annotations shown in this document.]
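Description:
pLenti-HA-L2HGDH(opt)-FLAG is a lentiviral mammalian expression plasmid for expressing human L2HGDH (L-2-hydroxyglutarate dehydrogenase). It is built on the pCDH-CMV-Nluc-P2A-copGFP-T2A-Puro backbone, and the sequenced record is 8,442 nt. In bacteria it is maintained through a high-copy ColE1/pUC-type origin and selected with ampicillin via the AmpR β-lactamase gene. The transfer-vector architecture is third-generation in style. An RSV promoter drives a truncated HIV-1 5' LTR, followed by the Ψ packaging signal with a gag fragment, the Rev response element for Rev-dependent export of the genomic RNA, and the cPPT/CTS. A WPRE sits downstream of the payload to enhance transcript expression. It is followed by a second truncated LTR, an SV40 polyadenylation signal and an SV40 origin.

The payload is a synthesized, codon-optimized L2HGDH open reading frame carrying multiple wobble (silent) mutations. It was cloned between retained EcoRV and XhoI sites under the CMV immediate-early promoter, with an N-terminal HA tag and a C-terminal FLAG tag. The annotation picks up the FLAG tag as a short 3xFLAG fragment directly after the coding sequence; the HA tag is not separately annotated. Only a short fluorescent-protein-like fragment lies between the tagged insert and the puromycin N-acetyltransferase gene. This suggests that the backbone's Nluc and most of copGFP were replaced and that PuroR remains linked to the same CMV transcript, probably through the backbone's T2A, although no 2A element is annotated. Puromycin therefore selects transduced cells. The recoded sequence could suit rescue experiments alongside knockdown reagents, but the record gives the purpose only as expressing human L2HGDH.
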