Features (pLannotate 1.2.2; 28 found; start..end, strand, type, name):
      6..232     +  promoter       RSV promoter: Rous sarcoma virus enhancer/promoter
    233..413     +  LTR            5' LTR (truncated): truncated 5' long terminal repeat (LTR) from HIV-1
    460..585     +  misc_feature   HIV-1 Ψ: packaging signal of human immunodeficiency virus type 1
    569..907     +  CDS            HIV-1 gag (fragment): gag protein from human immunodeficiency virus 1; gag
   1078..1311    +  misc_feature   RRE: The Rev response element (RRE) of HIV-1 allows for Rev-dependent mRNA export from the nucleus to the cytoplasm.
   1688..1788    +  CDS            Rev (fragment): human immunodeficiency virus 1 (HIV-1) Rev protein; rev; enhances nuclear export of unspliced and incompletely spliced viral mRNAs
   1807..1923    +  misc_feature   cPPT/CTS: central polypurine tract and central termination sequence of HIV-1
   1936..2012    +  enhancer       CMV enhancer (fragment): human cytomegalovirus immediate early enhancer
   2013..2216    +  promoter       CMV promoter: human cytomegalovirus (CMV) immediate early promoter
   2343..3728    +  CDS            L2HGDH: L2HDH_HUMAN - Also known as C14orf160. Experimental evidence at protein level: Swiss-Prot protein existence level 1. From Homo sapiens (Human).
   3728..3753    +  CDS            3xFLAG (fragment): three tandem FLAG® epitope tags
   3771..3839    +  CDS            Jred (fragment): Jred is a basic (constitutively fluorescent) red fluorescent protein published in 2004, derived from Anthoathecata. It has low acid sensitivity.
   3909..4508    +  CDS            PuroR: puromycin N-acetyltransferase; pac from Streptomyces alboniger; confers resistance to puromycin
   4521..5109    +  misc_feature   WPRE: woodchuck hepatitis virus posttranscriptional regulatory element
   5104..5211    +  CDS            nef (fragment): NEF_SIVS4 - Experimental evidence at protein level: Swiss-Prot protein existence level 1. Interferes with TCR signaling from the cell membrane. Interacts with CD247/TCRZ (TCR zeta chain) and exert potent down- regulation of cell surface TCR/CD3 complexes. From Simian immunodeficiency virus (isolate F236/smH4) (SIV-sm) (Simian immunodeficiency virus sooty mangabey monkey).
   5236..5416    +  LTR            5' LTR (truncated): truncated 5' long terminal repeat (LTR) from HIV-1
   5488..5609    +  polyA_signal   SV40 poly(A) signal: SV40 polyadenylation signal
   5649..5784    +  rep_origin     SV40 ori: SV40 origin of replication
   5841..5857    -  protein_bind   lac operator: The lac repressor binds to the lac operator to inhibit transcription in E. coli. This inhibition can be relieved by adding lactose or isopropyl-β-D-thiogalactopyranoside (IPTG). lac repressor encoded by lacI
   5865..5895    -  promoter       lac promoter: promoter for the E. coli lac operon
   5910..5931    -  protein_bind   CAP binding site: CAP binding activates transcription in the presence of cAMP. E. coli catabolite activator protein
   5944..6036    -  CDS            lacI (fragment): lac repressor; lacI; The lac repressor binds to the lac operator to inhibit transcription in E. coli. This inhibition can be relieved by adding lactose or isopropyl-β-D-thiogalactopyranoside (IPTG).
   6219..6807    -  rep_origin     ori: high-copy-number ColE1/pMB1/pBR322/pUC origin of replication
   6978..7838    -  CDS            AmpR: β-lactamase; bla; confers resistance to ampicillin, carbenicillin, and related antibiotics
   7839..7943    -  promoter       AmpR promoter: bla
   8038..8073    +  CDS            rop (fragment): Rop protein, which maintains plasmids at low copy number; rop
   8175..8274    +  misc_feature   bom (fragment): basis of mobility region from pBR322
   8280..8434    -  CDS            lacZα (fragment): LacZα fragment of β-galactosidase; lacZ fragment
>Addgene plasmid #230089 | pLenti-HA-L2HGDH(opt)-FLAG | addgene full sequence | sequence record 457440 | Addgene NGS Result
ACGCGTGTAGTCTTATGCAATACTCTTGTAGTCTTGCAACATGGTAACGATGAGTTAGCAACATGCCTTA
CAAGGAGAGAAAAAGCACCGTGCATGCCGATTGGTGGAAGTAAGGTGGTACGATCGTGCCTTATTAGGAA
GGCAACAGACGGGTCTGACATGGATTGGACGAACCACTGAATTGCCGCATTGCAGAGATATTGTATTTAA
GTGCCTAGCTCGATACATAAACGGGTCTCTCTGGTTAGACCAGATCTGAGCCTGGGAGCTCTCTGGCTAA
CTAGGGAACCCACTGCTTAAGCCTCAATAAAGCTTGCCTTGAGTGCTTCAAGTAGTGTGTGCCCGTCTGT
TGTGTGACTCTGGTAACTAGAGATCCCTCAGACCCTTTTAGTCAGTGTGGAAAATCTCTAGCAGTGGCGC
CCGAACAGGGACTTGAAAGCGAAAGGGAAACCAGAGGAGCTCTCTCGACGCAGGACTCGGCTTGCTGAAG
CGCGCACGGCAAGAGGCGAGGGGCGGCGACTGGTGAGTACGCCAAAAATTTTGACTAGCGGAGGCTAGAA
GGAGAGAGATGGGTGCGAGAGCGTCAGTATTAAGCGGGGGAGAATTAGATCGCGATGGGAAAAAATTCGG
TTAAGGCCAGGGGGAAAGAAAAAATATAAATTAAAACATATAGTATGGGCAAGCAGGGAGCTAGAACGAT
TCGCAGTTAATCCTGGCCTGTTAGAAACATCAGAAGGCTGTAGACAAATACTGGGACAGCTACAACCATC
CCTTCAGACAGGATCAGAAGAACTTAGATCATTATATAATACAGTAGCAACCCTCTATTGTGTGCATCAA
AGGATAGAGATAAAAGACACCAAGGAAGCTTTAGACAAGATAGAGGAAGAGCAAAACAAAAGTAAGACCA
CCGCACAGCAAGCGGCCACTGATCTTCAGACCTGGAGGAGGAGATATGAGGGACAATTGGAGAAGTGAAT
TATATAAATATAAAGTAGTAAAAATTGAACCATTAGGAGTAGCACCCACCAAGGCAAAGAGAAGAGTGGT
GCAGAGAGAAAAAAGAGCAGTGGGAATAGGAGCTTTGTTCCTTGGGTTCTTGGGAGCAGCAGGAAGCACT
ATGGGCGCAGCGTCAATGACGCTGACGGTACAGGCCAGACAATTATTGTCTGGTATAGTGCAGCAGCAGA
ACAATTTGCTGAGGGCTATTGAGGCGCAACAGCATCTGTTGCAACTCACAGTCTGGGGCATCAAGCAGCT
CCAGGCAAGAATCCTGGCTGTGGAAAGATACCTAAAGGATCAACAGCTCCTGGGGATTTGGGGTTGCTCT
GGAAAACTCATTTGCACCACTGCTGTGCCTTGGAATGCTAGTTGGAGTAATAAATCTCTGGAACAGATTT
GGAATCACACGACCTGGATGGAGTGGGACAGAGAAATTAACAATTACACAAGCTTAATACACTCCTTAAT
TGAAGAATCGCAAAACCAGCAAGAAAAGAATGAACAAGAATTATTGGAATTAGATAAATGGGCAAGTTTG
TGGAATTGGTTTAACATAACAAATTGGCTGTGGTATATAAAATTATTCATAATGATAGTAGGAGGCTTGG
TAGGTTTAAGAATAGTTTTTGCTGTACTTTCTATAGTGAATAGAGTTAGGCAGGGATATTCACCATTATC
GTTTCAGACCCACCTCCCAACCCCGAGGGGACCCGACAGGCCCGAAGGAATAGAAGAAGAAGGTGGAGAG
AGAGACAGAGACAGATCCATTCGATTAGTGAACGGATCTCGACGGTATCGGTTAACTTTTAAAAGAAAAG
GGGGGATTGGGGGGTACAGTGCAGGGGAAAGAATAGTAGACATAATAGCAACAGACATACAAACTAAAGA
ATTACAAAAACAAATTACAAAATTCAAAATTTTATCGATACTAGTATTATGCCCAGTACATGACCTTATG
GGACTTTCCTACTTGGCAGTACATCTACGTATTAGTCATCGCTATTACCATGGTGATGCGGTTTTGGCAG
TACATCAATGGGCGTGGATAGCGGTTTGACTCACGGGGATTTCCAAGTCTCCACCCCATTGACGTCAATG
GGAGTTTGTTTTGGCACCAAAATCAACGGGACTTTCCAAAATGTCGTAACAACTCCGCCCCATTGACGCA
AATGGGCGGTAGGCGTGTACGGTGGGAGGTTTATATAAGCAGAGCTCGTTTAGTGAACCGTCAGATCGCC
TGGAGACGCCATCCACGCTGTTTTGACCTCCATAGAAGATTCTAGAGCTAGGGATCCACCATGTATCCTT
ACGACGTGCCTGACTACGCCCTGCAGATATCCGTGCCAGCGCTGCGTTATTTGGTTGGTGCCTGCGGACG
TGCAAGGGGACTGTTTGCTGGTGGATCTCCAGGAGCTTGTGGCTTCGCGTCTGGGAGGCCAAGACCGCTG
TGTGGAGGTAGCCGCAGCGCCAGCACCAGCTCATTTGACATTGTAATTGTGGGCGGCGGAATTGTGGGGC
TTGCCTCTGCCAGAGCACTCATCCTGCGACATCCATCACTTTCTATTGGTGTTCTGGAAAAGGAGAAAGA
TTTAGCTGTTCATCAAACAGGCCACAATTCCGGTGTCATACATAGTGGAATTTATTATAAACCTGAGTCT
CTGAAAGCCAAATTATGTGTACAAGGTGCAGCCCTCCTCTATGAGTACTGTCAGCAAAAGGGAATTTCCT
ACAAGCAGTGTGGCAAGCTTATAGTAGCTGTTGAACAAGAAGAAATTCCCAGACTTCAGGCCCTATATGA
GAAAGGCCTCCAGAATGGTGTCCCGGGCCTGAGGCTGATCCAGCAGGAGGATATAAAAAAGAAGGAGCCA
TATTGTAGGGGTCTAATGGCTATTGATTGTCCACATACTGGCATTGTGGACTATCGGCAGGTAGCCCTGT
CTTTCGCTCAAGATTTCCAAGAAGCAGGTGGCTCTGTCTTGACCAATTTTGAAGTAAAAGGTATTGAAAT
GGCTAAAGAAAGTCCTTCAAGAAGTATAGATGGAATGCAATATCCAATTGTTATAAAGAATACAAAGGGA
GAGGAAATTCGATGTCAGTATGTTGTGACATGTGCAGGACTTTACTCAGACCGTATTTCAGAGTTGAGTG
GCTGCACTCCTGATCCTCGAATTGTACCATTCCGGGGAGATTACCTGCTTTTGAAGCCAGAAAAATGTTA
TCTTGTAAAAGGAAATATTTATCCGGTCCCAGATAGCCGGTTTCCTTTCCTAGGAGTTCACTTCACACCA
AGGATGGATGGCAGTATTTGGCTAGGGCCTAATGCAGTTCTTGCCTTTAAACGAGAGGGTTACAGACCCT
TTGACTTCAGTGCCACAGATGTTATGGATATAATTATCAATAGTGGCTTGATTAAACTGGCATCCCAGAA
TTTTTCCTATGGAGTTACTGAAATGTATAAAGCATGTTTTCTTGGTGCAACAGTGAAGTATCTTCAAAAA
TTCATCCCTGAAATTACTATCAGTGATATACTTAGGGGCCCAGCTGGAGTAAGAGCCCAGGCCCTGGATA
GAGATGGAAATCTGGTAGAAGATTTTGTATTTGATGCAGGAGTTGGGGATATTGGAAATCGCATTCTTCA
TGTGAGAAATGCACCTTCTCCTGCTGCTACTTCTTCCATTGCAATTTCTGGAATGATTGCAGATGAAGTA
CAACAAAGATTTGAATTAGATTACAAGGATGACGACGATAAGAAGTCTCGAGGGCCCGGGCGCGCCACCG
GTGCGGCCGCCAATTCTGCCGTGGACGGCACCGCCGGACCCGGCTCCACCGGATCTCGCGTCGACGGCAG
TGGAGAGGGCAGAGGAAGTCTGCTAACATGCGGTGACGTCGAGGAGAATCCTGGCCCAATGACCGAGTAC
AAGCCCACGGTGCGCCTCGCCACCCGCGACGACGTCCCCAGGGCCGTACGCACCCTCGCCGCCGCGTTCG
CCGACTACCCCGCCACGCGCCACACCGTCGATCCGGACCGCCACATCGAGCGGGTCACCGAGCTGCAAGA
ACTCTTCCTCACGCGCGTCGGGCTCGACATCGGCAAGGTGTGGGTCGCGGACGACGGCGCCGCGGTGGCG
GTCTGGACCACGCCGGAGAGCGTCGAAGCGGGGGCGGTGTTCGCCGAGATCGGCCCGCGCATGGCCGAGT
TGAGCGGTTCCCGGCTGGCCGCGCAGCAACAGATGGAAGGCCTCCTGGCGCCGCACCGGCCCAAGGAGCC
CGCGTGGTTCCTGGCCACCGTCGGCGTCTCGCCCGACCACCAGGGCAAGGGTCTGGGCAGCGCCGTCGTG
CTCCCCGGAGTGGAGGCGGCCGAGCGCGCCGGGGTGCCCGCCTTCCTGGAGACCTCCGCGCCCCGCAACC
TCCCCTTCTACGAGCGGCTCGGCTTCACCGTCACCGCCGACGTCGAGGTGCCCGAAGGACCGCGCACCTG
GTGCATGACCCGCAAGCCCGGTGCCTGAGAATTCGTCGACAATCAACCTCTGGATTACAAAATTTGTGAA
AGATTGACTGGTATTCTTAACTATGTTGCTCCTTTTACGCTATGTGGATACGCTGCTTTAATGCCTTTGT
ATCATGCTATTGCTTCCCGTATGGCTTTCATTTTCTCCTCCTTGTATAAATCCTGGTTGCTGTCTCTTTA
TGAGGAGTTGTGGCCCGTTGTCAGGCAACGTGGCGTGGTGTGCACTGTGTTTGCTGACGCAACCCCCACT
GGTTGGGGCATTGCCACCACCTGTCAGCTCCTTTCCGGGACTTTCGCTTTCCCCCTCCCTATTGCCACGG
CGGAACTCATCGCCGCCTGCCTTGCCCGCTGCTGGACAGGGGCTCGGCTGTTGGGCACTGACAATTCCGT
GGTGTTGTCGGGGAAATCATCGTCCTTTCCTTGGCTGCTCGCCTGTGTTGCCACCTGGATTCTGCGCGGG
ACGTCCTTCTGCTACGTCCCTTCGGCCCTCAATCCAGCGGACCTTCCTTCCCGCGGCCTGCTGCCGGCTC
TGCGGCCTCTTCCGCGTCTTCGCCTTCGCCCTCAGACGAGTCGGATCTCCCTTTGGGCCGCCTCCCCGCC
TGGTACCTTTAAGACCAATGACTTACAAGGCAGCTGTAGATCTTAGCCACTTTTTAAAAGAAAAGGGGGG
ACTGGAAGGGCTAATTCACTCCCAACGAAGATAAGATCTGCTTTTTGCTTGTACTGGGTCTCTCTGGTTA
GACCAGATCTGAGCCTGGGAGCTCTCTGGCTAACTAGGGAACCCACTGCTTAAGCCTCAATAAAGCTTGC
CTTGAGTGCTTCAAGTAGTGTGTGCCCGTCTGTTGTGTGACTCTGGTAACTAGAGATCCCTCAGACCCTT
TTAGTCAGTGTGGAAAATCTCTAGCAGTAGTAGTTCATGTCATCTTATTATTCAGTATTTATAACTTGCA
AAGAAATGAATATCAGAGAGTGAGAGGAACTTGTTTATTGCAGCTTATAATGGTTACAAATAAAGCAATA
GCATCACAAATTTCACAAATAAAGCATTTTTTTCACTGCATTCTAGTTGTGGTTTGTCCAAACTCATCAA
TGTATCTTATCATGTCTGGCTCTAGCTATCCCGCCCCTAACTCCGCCCATCCCGCCCCTAACTCCGCCCA
GTTCCGCCCATTCTCCGCCCCATGGCTGACTAATTTTTTTTATTTATGCAGAGGCCGAGGCCGCCTCGGC
CTCTGAGCTATTCCAGAAGTAGTGAGGAGGCTTTTTTGGAGGCCTAGACTTTTGCAGAGACCAAATTCGT
AATCATGTCATAGCTGTTTCCTGTGTGAAATTGTTATCCGCTCACAATTCCACACAACATACGAGCCGGA
AGCATAAAGTGTAAAGCCTGGGGTGCCTAATGAGTGAGCTAACTCACATTAATTGCGTTGCGCTCACTGC
CCGCTTTCCAGTCGGGAAACCTGTCGTGCCAGCTGCATTAATGAATCGGCCAACGCGCGGGGAGAGGCGG
TTTGCGTATTGGGCGCTCTTCCGCTTCCTCGCTCACTGACTCGCTGCGCTCGGTCGTTCGGCTGCGGCGA
GCGGTATCAGCTCACTCAAAGGCGGTAATACGGTTATCCACAGAATCAGGGGATAACGCAGGAAAGAACA
TGTGAGCAAAAGGCCAGCAAAAGGCCAGGAACCGTAAAAAGGCCGCGTTGCTGGCGTTTTTCCATAGGCT
CCGCCCCCCTGACGAGCATCACAAAAATCGACGCTCAAGTCAGAGGTGGCGAAACCCGACAGGACTATAA
AGATACCAGGCGTTTCCCCCTGGAAGCTCCCTCGTGCGCTCTCCTGTTCCGACCCTGCCGCTTACCGGAT
ACCTGTCCGCCTTTCTCCCTTCGGGAAGCGTGGCGCTTTCTCATAGCTCACGCTGTAGGTATCTCAGTTC
GGTGTAGGTCGTTCGCTCCAAGCTGGGCTGTGTGCACGAACCCCCCGTTCAGCCCGACCGCTGCGCCTTA
TCCGGTAACTATCGTCTTGAGTCCAACCCGGTAAGACACGACTTATCGCCACTGGCAGCAGCCACTGGTA
ACAGGATTAGCAGAGCGAGGTATGTAGGCGGTGCTACAGAGTTCTTGAAGTGGTGGCCTAACTACGGCTA
CACTAGAAGAACAGTATTTGGTATCTGCGCTCTGCTGAAGCCAGTTACCTTCGGAAAAAGAGTTGGTAGC
TCTTGATCCGGCAAACAAACCACCGCTGGTAGCGGTGGTTTTTTTGTTTGCAAGCAGCAGATTACGCGCA
GAAAAAAAGGATCTCAAGAAGATCCTTTGATCTTTTCTACGGGGTCTGACGCTCAGTGGAACGAAAACTC
ACGTTAAGGGATTTTGGTCATGAGATTATCAAAAAGGATCTTCACCTAGATCCTTTTAAATTAAAAATGA
AGTTTTAAATCAATCTAAAGTATATATGAGTAAACTTGGTCTGACAGTTACCAATGCTTAATCAGTGAGG
CACCTATCTCAGCGATCTGTCTATTTCGTTCATCCATAGTTGCCTGACTCCCCGTCGTGTAGATAACTAC
GATACGGGAGGGCTTACCATCTGGCCCCAGTGCTGCAATGATACCGCGAGACCCACGCTCACCGGCTCCA
GATTTATCAGCAATAAACCAGCCAGCCGGAAGGGCCGAGCGCAGAAGTGGTCCTGCAACTTTATCCGCCT
CCATCCAGTCTATTAATTGTTGCCGGGAAGCTAGAGTAAGTAGTTCGCCAGTTAATAGTTTGCGCAACGT
TGTTGCCATTGCTACAGGCATCGTGGTGTCACGCTCGTCGTTTGGTATGGCTTCATTCAGCTCCGGTTCC
CAACGATCAAGGCGAGTTACATGATCCCCCATGTTGTGCAAAAAAGCGGTTAGCTCCTTCGGTCCTCCGA
TCGTTGTCAGAAGTAAGTTGGCCGCAGTGTTATCACTCATGGTTATGGCAGCACTGCATAATTCTCTTAC
TGTCATGCCATCCGTAAGATGCTTTTCTGTGACTGGTGAGTACTCAACCAAGTCATTCTGAGAATAGTGT
ATGCGGCGACCGAGTTGCTCTTGCCCGGCGTCAATACGGGATAATACCGCGCCACATAGCAGAACTTTAA
AAGTGCTCATCATTGGAAAACGTTCTTCGGGGCGAAAACTCTCAAGGATCTTACCGCTGTTGAGATCCAG
TTCGATGTAACCCACTCGTGCACCCAACTGATCTTCAGCATCTTTTACTTTCACCAGCGTTTCTGGGTGA
GCAAAAACAGGAAGGCAAAATGCCGCAAAAAAGGGAATAAGGGCGACACGGAAATGTTGAATACTCATAC
TCTTCCTTTTTCAATATTATTGAAGCATTTATCAGGGTTATTGTCTCATGAGCGGATACATATTTGAATG
TATTTAGAAAAATAAACAAATAGGGGTTCCGCGCACATTTCCCCGAAAAGTGCCACCTGACGTCTAAGAA
ACCATTATTATCATGACATTAACCTATAAAAATAGGCGTATCACGAGGCCCTTTCGTCTCGCGCGTTTCG
GTGATGACGGTGAAAACCTCTGACACATGCAGCTCCCGGAGACGGTCACAGCTTGTCTGTAAGCGGATGC
CGGGAGCAGACAAGCCCGTCAGGGCGCGTCAGCGGGTGTTGGCGGGTGTCGGGGCTGGCTTAACTATGCG
GCATCAGAGCAGATTGTACTGAGAGTGCACCATATGCGGTGTGAAATACCGCACAGATGCGTAAGGAGAA
AATACCGCATCAGGCGCCATTCGCCATTCAGGCTGCGCAACTGTTGGGAAGGGCGATCGGTGCGGGCCTC
TTCGCTATTACGCCAGCTGGCGAAAGGGGGATGTGCTGCAAGGCGATTAAGTTGGGTAACGCCAGGGTTT
TCCCAGTCACGACGTTGTAAAACGACGGCCAGTGCCAAGCTG
